Addgene plasmid #163580: Dcp2 ΔH1 WD
Purpose: express Dcp2 ΔH1 WD at endogenous level in S.cerevisiae
Depositing lab: Michael Rosen. Depositing organization: University of Texas Southwestern Medical Center. Publication: A quantitative inventory of yeast P body proteins reveals principles of composition and specificity. Xing W, Muhlrad D, Parker R, Rosen MK. Elife. 2020 Jun 19;9. pii: 56525. doi: 10.7554/eLife.56525. PubMed 32553117.
Backbone
  Vector backbone: pRP1903
  Backbone size w/o insert (bp): 5827
  Vector type: Yeast Expression
  Selectable markers: URA3
Growth in bacteria
  Bacterial resistance: Ampicillin, 100 μg/mL
  Growth temperature: 37°C
  Growth strain: DH5alpha
  Copy number: Low Copy
Gene/Insert
  Gene/Insert name: Dcp2
  Species: S. cerevisiae (budding yeast)
  Insert size (bp): 3438
  Mutation: W50A, D54A, L255A
  Entrez Gene: DCP2 (a.k.a. YNL118C, PSU1)
  Promoter: DCP2 promoter
  Tag / fusion protein: GFP (C terminal on insert)
  Cloning method: Restriction Enzyme; 5′ cloning site SacI (not destroyed); 3′ cloning site BamHI (not destroyed)
  Sequencing primers: 5′ See comments; 3′ Dcp2-seq3: CCACATTGATAAGGGTCTC
Resource information
  A portion of this plasmid was derived from a plasmid made by: Roy Parker's lab at University of Colorado, Boulder
Terms and licenses: Academic/Nonprofit Terms; Industry Terms: Not Available to Industry
Depositor comments: Impaired Edc3 binding site (first HLM); impaired RNA cap recognition site (W50, D54). 5' sequencing primers: Dcp2-seq1b:CGAATTTTACGTCTGAGGAAAG. Dcp2-seq2b: gacatagattgttgcattag. Dcp2-seq3b: cttcagcatttgaaagagca Dcp2-seq4b:gcaaaacaataatgatgaaa Dcp2-seq5b: gagaacaatttccaagacgg. Dcp2-seq7:tgaaacgcaacgacgctaca Dcp2-seq8b: GATACCCAGATCATATGAAACG
How to cite: Dcp2 ΔH1 WD was a gift from Michael Rosen (Addgene plasmid # 163580 ; http://n2t.net/addgene:163580 ; RRID:Addgene_163580)
