[The description below was written by a language model from this plasmid's Addgene catalogue record and pLannotate feature annotations shown in this document.]
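Description:
Dcp2 ΔH1 WD is a yeast expression plasmid built on the pRP1903 backbone and designed to produce a mutant, GFP-tagged form of the Saccharomyces cerevisiae decapping enzyme Dcp2 at endogenous levels. It is a centromeric shuttle vector. A CEN/ARS element (CEN6 fused to an autonomously replicating sequence) keeps it at low, stable copy number in yeast, where it is selected through the URA3 auxotrophic marker, which can also be counterselected with 5-FOA. In E. coli it is propagated through a ColE1/pUC-type origin with ampicillin resistance, although the catalogue lists it as low copy. The feature table also shows standard pBluescript-style remnants: an f1 origin, lac promoter/operator, a lacZα fragment, and T3 and T7 promoters flanking the cloning region. The short RSF ori, lacI, bom and rop fragments are partial matches rather than functional parts.

The insert was cloned between SacI and BamHI. It comprises the native DCP2 promoter, presumably within the unannotated stretch upstream of the coding sequence, followed by the DCP2 open reading frame fused at its C terminus to GFP and terminated by the ADH1 terminator. Using the gene's own promoter on a single-copy-type plasmid is what gives near-physiological expression.

The coding sequence carries three substitutions. According to the depositor's comments, W50A and D54A impair the RNA cap recognition site. L255A accounts for the ΔH1 designation and disrupts the first helical leucine-rich motif, which serves as an Edc3 binding site. The associated study quantified P body protein composition, so the construct is suited to fluorescence imaging of how loss of cap recognition and Edc3 interaction affects Dcp2 localisation to P bodies in yeast.
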