Features (pLannotate 1.2.2; 22 found; start..end, strand, type, name):
     48..181     +  rep_origin     RSF ori (fragment): Plasmids containing the RSF 1030 origin of replication can be propagated in E. coli cells that contain additional plasmids with compatible origins.
    183..275     +  CDS            lacI (fragment): lac repressor; lacI; The lac repressor binds to the lac operator to inhibit transcription in E. coli. This inhibition can be relieved by adding lactose or isopropyl-β-D-thiogalactopyranoside (IPTG).
    288..309     +  protein_bind   CAP binding site: CAP binding activates transcription in the presence of cAMP. E. coli catabolite activator protein
    324..354     +  promoter       lac promoter: promoter for the E. coli lac operon
    362..378     +  protein_bind   lac operator: The lac repressor binds to the lac operator to inhibit transcription in E. coli. This inhibition can be relieved by adding lactose or isopropyl-β-D-thiogalactopyranoside (IPTG). lac repressor encoded by lacI
    423..441     +  promoter       T3 promoter: promoter for bacteriophage T3 RNA polymerase
    975..3884    +  CDS            DCP2: DCP2_YEAST - Also known as PSU1. Experimental evidence at protein level: Swiss-Prot protein existence level 1. Catalytic component of the decapping complex necessary for the degradation of mRNAs, both in normal mRNA turnover and in nonsense- mediated mRNA decay (PubMed:10508173, PubMed:11139489, PubMed:11741542). Removes the 7-methyl guanine cap structure from mRNA molecules, yielding a 5'-phosphorylated mRNA fragment and 7m-GDP (PubMed:12554866). Decapping is the major pathway of mRNA degradation in yeast and occurs through deadenylation, decapping and subsequent 5' to 3' exonucleolytic decay
   3906..4619    +  CDS            GFP: Aequoria victoria green fluorescent protein
   4640..4827    +  terminator     ADH1 terminator: S. cerevisiae ADH1; transcription terminator for the S. cerevisiae alcohol dehydrogenase 1 (ADH1) gene
   4858..4929    +  misc_feature   MCS (fragment): pBluescript multiple cloning site
   4938..4956    -  promoter       T7 promoter: promoter for bacteriophage T7 RNA polymerase
   4964..5119    +  CDS            lacZα (fragment): LacZα fragment of β-galactosidase; lacZ fragment
   5123..5551    +  rep_origin     f1 ori (sequence partly withheld): f1 bacteriophage origin of replication; arrow indicates direction of (+) strand synthesis
   5579..5630    -  misc_feature   bom (fragment): basis of mobility region from pBR322
   5709..6512    -  CDS            URA3: orotidine-5'-phosphate decarboxylase, required for uracil biosynthesis; S. cerevisiae URA3; yeast auxotrophic marker, counterselectable with 5-fluoroorotic acid (5-FOA)
   6513..6728    -  promoter       URA3 promoter: S. cerevisiae URA3
   6736..6785    -  misc_feature   bom (fragment): basis of mobility region from pBR322
   6887..6922    -  CDS            rop (fragment): Rop protein, which maintains plasmids at low copy number; rop
   6990..7493    -  misc_feature   CEN/ARS: S. cerevisiae CEN6 centromere fused to an autonomously replicating sequence
   7530..7634    +  promoter       AmpR promoter: bla
   7635..8495    +  CDS            AmpR: β-lactamase; bla; confers resistance to ampicillin, carbenicillin, and related antibiotics
   8666..9254    +  rep_origin     ori: high-copy-number ColE1/pMB1/pBR322/pUC origin of replication
>Addgene plasmid #163580 | Dcp2 ΔH1 WD | addgene full sequence | sequence record 334265 | Addgene NGS Result
AACGCCAGCAACGCGGCCTTTTTACGGTTCCTGGCCTTTTGCTGGCCTTTTGCTCACATGTTCTTTCCTG
CGTTATCCCCTGATTCTGTGGATAACCGTATTACCGCCTTTGAGTGAGCTGATACCGCTCGCCGCAGCCG
AACGACCGAGCGCAGCGAGTCAGTGAGCGAGGAAGCGGAAGAGCGCCCAATACGCAAACCGCCTCTCCCC
GCGCGTTGGCCGATTCATTAATGCAGCTGGCACGACAGGTTTCCCGACTGGAAAGCGGGCAGTGAGCGCA
ACGCAATTAATGTGAGTTAGCTCACTCATTAGGCACCCCAGGCTTTACACTTTATGCTTCCGGCTCGTAT
GTTGTGTGGAATTGTGAGCGGATAACAATTTCACACAGGAAACAGCTATGACCATGATTACGCCAAGCGC
GCAATTAACCCTCACTAAAGGGAACAAAAGCTGGAGCTCTCGTCGTAAGGCTGACACTGCAGAAGAAAAG
TCATAATTTGAATACTAGCCGGTATGAAACTGTGATTGATTAACCTGGGGTTACCTAAAGAGAACATAAG
TAATACTCATGACAGAATCAAAACACAATACAAAATTTATCCGAACCTCGGCCCGACTGCCGGCTCGCCG
GGAAAGGGGACAACCGCTTCTATCCGTCGACTAACTTCATCGGCCCAATGGAAGCTATGATATGGGGATT
TCCATTGAGCCGATAGCAATGTAGGGTAATACTGTTGCGTATATAGTGATAGTTATTGAATTTTATTACC
CTGCGGGAATATTGAGACATCACTAAGCACGAATTTTACGTCTGAGGAAAGTTGAATGATGGCAAAATAA
CCAGGAAAAACAAATATTGAATCCTTGTGAAGGATTCCACAGTTGTTTAATCCTCCTTAAGCTCACTTAG
TATCAATTGTCTAAATAATATTGCTTTGAATCTGAAAAAAATAAAAGTACCTTCGCATTAGACAATGTCA
CTGCCGCTACGACACGCATTGGAGAACGTTACTTCTGTTGATAGAATTTTAGAGGACTTATTAGTACGTT
TTATTATAAATTGTCCGAATGAAGATTTATCGAGTGTCGAGAGAGAGTTATTTCATTTTGAAGAAGCCTC
AGCGTTTTACACGGCTTTCATCAAATTGATGAATCCAACTTTACCCTCCCTAAAGATTAAATCATTTGCT
CAATTGATCATAAAACTATGTCCTCTGGTTTGGAAATGGGACATAAGAGTGGATGAGGCACTCCAGCAAT
TCTCCAAGTATAAGAAAAGTATACCGGTGAGGGGCGCTGCCATATTTAACGAGAACCTGAGTAAAATTTT
ATTGGTACAGGGTACTGAATCGGATTCTTGGTCATTCCCAAGGGGGAAGATATCTAAAGATGAAAATGAC
ATAGATTGTTGCATTAGAGAAGTGAAAGAAGAAATTGGTTTCGATTTGACGGACTATATTGACGACAACC
AATTCATTGAAAGAAATATTCAAGGTAAAAATTACAAAATATTTTTGATATCTGGTGTTTCAGAAGTCTT
CAATTTTAAACCTCAAGTTAGAAATGAAATTGATAAGATAGAATGGTTCGATTTTAAGAAAATTTCTAAA
ACAATGTACAAATCAAATATCAAGTATTATCTGATTAATTCCATGATGAGACCCTTATCAATGTGGTTAA
GGCATCAGAGGCAAATAAAAAATGAAGATCAATTGAAATCCTATGCGGAAGAACAAGCGAAATTGTTGTT
GGGTATCACTAAGGAGGAGCAGATTGATCCCGGTAGAGAGTTGCTGAATATGTTACATACTGCAGTGCAA
GCTAACAGTAATAATAATGCGGTCTCCAACGGACAGGTACCCTCGAGCCAAGAGCTTCAGCATTTGAAAG
AGCAATCAGGAGAACACAACCAACAGAAGGATCAGCAGTCATCGTTTTCTTCTCAACAACAACCTTCAAT
ATTTCCATCTCTTTCTGAACCGTTTGCTAACAATAAGAATGTTATACCACCTACTATGCCAATGGCTAAC
GTATTCATGTCAAATCCTCAATTGTTTGCGACAATGAATGGCCAGCCTTTTGCACCTTTCCCATTTATGT
TACCATTAACTAACAATAGTAATAGCGCTAACCCTATTCCAACTCCGGTCCCCCCTAATTTTAATGCTCC
TCCGAATCCGATGGCTTTTGGTGTTCCAAACATGCATAACCTTTCTGGACCAGCAGTATCTCAACCGTTT
TCCTTGCCTCCTGCTCCTTTACCGAGGGACTCTGGTTACAGCAGCTCCTCCCCTGGGCAGTTGTTAGATA
TACTAAATTCGAAAAAGCCTGACAGCAACGTGCAATCAAGCAAAAAGCCAAAGCTTAAAATCTTACAGAG
AGGAACGGACTTGAATTCAATCAAGCAAAACAATAATGATGAAACTGCTCATTCAAACTCTCAAGCTTTG
CTAGATTTGTTGAAAAAACCAACATCATCGCAGAAGATACACGCTTCCAAACCAGATACTTCCTTTTTAC
CAAATGACTCCGTATCTGGTATACAAGATGCAGAATATGAAGATTTCGAGAGTAGTTCAGATGAAGAGGT
GGAGACAGCTAGAGATGAAAGAAATTCATTGAATGTAGATATTGGGGTGAACGTTATGCCAAGCGAAAAA
GACAGCCGAAGAAGTCAAAAGGAAAAACCAAGGAACGACGCAAGCAAAACAAACTTGAACGCTTCTGCAG
AATCTAATAGTGTAGAATGGGGGCCTGGTAAATCTTCACCCTCGACTCAGAGTAAACAGAATTCATCAGT
AGGAATGCAGAATAAATATCGTCAAGAAATTCACATTGGTGATAGTGATGCATATGAAGTCTTCGAAAGC
AGTTCTGACGAAGAAGATGGAAAAAAATTGGAAGAACTGGAACAAACTCAAGACAACTCCAAATTAATTA
GCCAAGATATTTTAAAAGAGAACAATTTCCAAGACGGTGAAGTGCCTCATAGAGATATGCCCACTGAAAG
TAATAAATCTATAAACGAAACTGTCGGGTTATCATCAACAACAAATACTGTAAAAAAGGTACCCAAAGTT
AAAATACTAAAACGAGGTGAAACCTTTGCCAGTCTGGCGAATGATAAAAAAGCTTTTGATTCAAGCTCCA
ATGTGTCTTCATCAAAAGATTTATTACAGATGCTAAGAAACCCAATTTCCTCTACTGTATCTTCAAATCA
GCAATCACCAAAATCTCAACATCTAAGTGGGGATGAAGAAATCATGATGATGTTGAAGAGGAATTCTGTG
TCAAAACCTCAAAATAGCGAAGAAAATGCATCAACTTCAAGTATAAACGATGCGAATGCAAGCGAACTTT
TGGGAATGTTAAAACAAAAGGAAAAAGACATTACAGCACCAAAACAGCCCTATAATGTTGACTCATACTC
GCAGAAAAATTCAGCTAAAGGATTGTTGAATATTTTGAAAAAGAACGACTCTACCGGGTACCCTCGCACT
GAGGGTGGACCGTCAAGTGAAATGTCAACGTCAATGAAACGCAACGACGCTACAAATAATCAAGAATTAG
ATAAGAATTCAACAGAGTTATTAAACTACTTAAAGCCCAAGCCTCTTAATGATGGGTATGAGAATATTTC
AAATAAGGACAGTTCTCATGAATTACTGAATATATTGCATGGTAATAAAAACAGCAGCGCCTTCAATAAT
AATGTATATGCAACTGACGGATATTCCTTGGCATCTGATAACAACGAAAATTCCTCAAATAAACTACTAA
ATATGCTGCAAAACAGGTCTAGTGCAATAAATGAGCCCAACTTCGACGTCCGTTCGAATGGAACTTCAGG
GTCTAATGAATTATTAAGCATTTTGCATAGGAAGCGGATCCCCGGGTTAATTAACAGTAAAGGAGAAGAA
CTTTTCACTGGAGTTGTCCCAATTCTTGTTGAATTAGATGGTGATGTTAATGGGCACAAATTTTCTGTCA
GTGGAGAGGGTGAAGGTGATGCAACATACGGAAAACTTACCCTTAAATTTATTTGCACTACTGGAAAACT
ACCTGTTCCATGGCCAACACTTGTCACTACTTTCACTTATGGTGTTCAATGCTTTTCAAGATACCCAGAT
CATATGAAACGGCATGACTTTTTCAAGAGTGCCATGCCCGAAGGTTATGTACAGGAAAGAACTATATTTT
TCAAAGATGACGGGAACTACAAGACACGTGCTGAAGTCAAGTTTGAAGGTGATACCCTTGTTAATAGAAT
CGAGTTAAAAGGTATTGATTTTAAAGAAGATGGAAACATTCTTGGACACAAATTGGAATACAACTATAAC
TCACACAATGTATACATCATGGCAGACAAACAAAAGAATGGAATCAAAGTTAACTTCAAAATTAGACACA
ACATTGAAGATGGAAGCGTTCAACTAGCAGACCATTATCAACAAAATACTCCAATTGGCGATGGCCCTGT
CCTTTTACCAGACAACCATTACCTGTCCACACAATCTGCCCTTTCGAAAGATCCCAACGAAAAGAGAGAC
CACATGGTCCTTCTTGAGTTTGTAACAGCTGCTGGGATTACACATGGCATGGATGAACTATACAAATAGG
GCGCGCCACTTCTAAATAAGCGAATTTCTTATGATTTATGATTTTTATTATTAAATAAGTTATAAAAAAA
ATAAGTGTATACAAATTTTAAAGTGACTCTTAGGTTTTAAAACGAAAATTCTTATTCTTGAGTAACTCTT
TCCTGTAGGTCAGGTTGCTTTCTCAGGTATAGTATGAGGTCGCTCTTATTGACCACACCTCTACCGGCAG
ATCCGCTAGGGATAACAGGGTAATATAGATCCCCCGGGCTGCAGGAATTCGATATCAAGCTTATCGATAC
CGTCGACCTCGAGGGGGGGGCCCGGTACCCAATTCGCCCTATAGTGAGTCGTATTACGCGCGCTCACTGG
CCGTCGTTTTACAACGTCGTGACTGGGAAAACCCTGGCGTTACCCAACTTAATCGCCTTGCAGCACATCC
CCCTTTCGCCAGCTGGCGTAATAGCGAAGAGGCCCGCACCGATCGCCCTTCCCAACAGTTGCGCAGCCTG
AATGGCGAATGG
[124 nt withheld, positions 5123-5246]
C
[91 nt withheld, positions 5248-5338]
A
[49 nt withheld, positions 5340-5388]
CCTTTGACGTTGGAGTCCACGTTCTTT
[37 nt withheld, positions 5416-5452]
ACCCTATCTCGGTCTATTCTTTTGATTTATAAGGGATTTTGCCGATTTCGGCCTATTGGTTAAAAAATGA
GCTGATTTAACAAAAATTTAACGCGAATTTTAACAAAATATTAACGCTTACAATTTCCTGATGCGGTATT
TTCTCCTTACGCATCTGTGCGGTATTTCACACCGCATAGGGTAATAACTGATATAATTAAATTGAAGCTC
TAATTTGTGAGTTTAGTATACATGCATTTACTTATAATACAGTTTTTTAGTTTTGCTGGCCGCATCTTCT
CAAATATGCTTCCCAGCCTGCTTTTCTGTAACGTTCACCCTCTACCTTAGCATCCCTTCCCTTTGCAAAT
AGTCCTCTTCCAACAATAATAATGTCAGATCCTGTAGAGACCACATCATCCACGGTTCTATACTGTTGAC
CCAATGCGTCTCCCTTGTCATCTAAACCCACACCGGGTGTCATAATCAACCAATCGTAACCTTCATCTCT
TCCACCCATGTCTCTTTGAGCAATAAAGCCGATAACAAAATCTTTGTCGCTCTTCGCAATGTCAACAGTA
CCCTTAGTATATTCTCCAGTAGATAGGGAGCCCTTGCATGACAATTCTGCTAACATCAAAAGGCCTCTAG
GTTCCTTTGTTACTTCTTCTGCCGCCTGCTTCAAACCGCTAACAATACCTGGGCCCACCACACCGTGTGC
ATTCGTAATGTCTGCCCATTCTGCTATTCTGTATACACCCGCAGAGTACTGCAATTTGACTGTATTACCA
ATGTCAGCAAATTTTCTGTCTTCGAAGAGTAAAAAATTGTACTTGGCGGATAATGCCTTTAGCGGCTTAA
CTGTGCCCTCCATGGAAAAATCAGTCAAGATATCCACATGTGTTTTTAGTAAACAAATTTTGGGACCTAA
TGCTTCAACTAACTCCAGTAATTCCTTGGTGGTACGAACATCCAATGAAGCACACAAGTTTGTTTGCTTT
TCGTGCATGATATTAAATAGCTTGGCAGCAACAGGACTAGGATGAGTAGCAGCACGTTCCTTATATGTAG
CTTTCGACATGATTTATCTTCGTTTCCTGCAGGTTTTTGTTCTGTGCAGTTGGGTTAAGAATACTGGGCA
ATTTCATGTTTCTTCAACACTACATATGCGTATATATACCAATCTAAGTCTGTGCTCCTTCCTTCGTTCT
TCCTTCTGTTCGGAGATTACCGAATCAAAAAAATTTCAAGGAAACCGAAATCAAAAAAAAGAATAAAAAA
AAAATGATGAATTGAAAAGGTGGTATGGTGCACTCTCAGTACAATCTGCTCTGATGCCGCATAGTTAAGC
CAGCCCCGACACCCGCCAACACCCGCTGACGCGCCCTGACGGGCTTGTCTGCTCCCGGCATCCGCTTACA
GACAAGCTGTGACCGTCTCCGGGAGCTGCATGTGTCAGAGGTTTTCACCGTCATCACCGAAACGCGCGAG
ACGAAAGGGCCTCGTGATACGCCTATTTTTATAGGTTAATGTCATGATAATAATGGTTTCTTAGACGGAT
CGCTTGCCTGTAACTTACACGCGCCTCGTATCTTTTAATGATGGAATAATTTGGGAATTTACTCTGTGTT
TATTTATTTTTATGTTTTGTATTTGGATTTTAGAAAGTAAATAAAGAAGGTAGAAGAGTTACGGAATGAA
GAAAAAAAAATAAACAAAGGTTTAAAAAATTTCAACAAAAAGCGTACTTTACATATATATTTATTAGACA
AGAAAAGCAGATTAAATAGATATACATTCGATTAACGATAAGTAAAATGTAAAATCACAGGATTTTCGTG
TGTGGTCTTCTACACAGACAAGATGAAACAATTCGGCATTAATACCTGAGAGCAGGAAGAGCAAGATAAA
AGGTAGTATTTGTTGGCGATCCCCCTAGAGTCTTTTACATCTTCGGAAAACAAAAACTATTTTTTCTTTA
ATTTCTTTTTTTACTTTCTATTTTTAATTTATATATTTATATTAAAAAATTTAAATTATAATTATTTTTA
TAGCACGTGATGAAAAGGACCCAGGTGGCACTTTTCGGGGAAATGTGCGCGGAACCCCTATTTGTTTATT
TTTCTAAATACATTCAAATATGTATCCGCTCATGAGACAATAACCCTGATAAATGCTTCAATAATATTGA
AAAAGGAAGAGTATGAGTATTCAACATTTCCGTGTCGCCCTTATTCCCTTTTTTGCGGCATTTTGCCTTC
CTGTTTTTGCTCACCCAGAAACGCTGGTGAAAGTAAAAGATGCTGAAGATCAGTTGGGTGCACGAGTGGG
TTACATCGAACTGGATCTCAACAGCGGTAAGATCCTTGAGAGTTTTCGCCCCGAAGAACGTTTTCCAATG
ATGAGCACTTTTAAAGTTCTGCTATGTGGCGCGGTATTATCCCGTATTGACGCCGGGCAAGAGCAACTCG
GTCGCCGCATACACTATTCTCAGAATGACTTGGTTGAGTACTCACCAGTCACAGAAAAGCATCTTACGGA
TGGCATGACAGTAAGAGAATTATGCAGTGCTGCCATAACCATGAGTGATAACACTGCGGCCAACTTACTT
CTGACAACGATCGGAGGACCGAAGGAGCTAACCGCTTTTTTGCACAACATGGGGGATCATGTAACTCGCC
TTGATCGTTGGGAACCGGAGCTGAATGAAGCCATACCAAACGACGAGCGTGACACCACGATGCCTGTAGC
AATGGCAACAACGTTGCGCAAACTATTAACTGGCGAACTACTTACTCTAGCTTCCCGGCAACAATTAATA
GACTGGATGGAGGCGGATAAAGTTGCAGGACCACTTCTGCGCTCGGCCCTTCCGGCTGGCTGGTTTATTG
CTGATAAATCTGGAGCCGGTGAGCGTGGGTCTCGCGGTATCATTGCAGCACTGGGGCCAGATGGTAAGCC
CTCCCGTATCGTAGTTATCTACACGACGGGGAGTCAGGCAACTATGGATGAACGAAATAGACAGATCGCT
GAGATAGGTGCCTCACTGATTAAGCATTGGTAACTGTCAGACCAAGTTTACTCATATATACTTTAGATTG
ATTTAAAACTTCATTTTTAATTTAAAAGGATCTAGGTGAAGATCCTTTTTGATAATCTCATGACCAAAAT
CCCTTAACGTGAGTTTTCGTTCCACTGAGCGTCAGACCCCGTAGAAAAGATCAAAGGATCTTCTTGAGAT
CCTTTTTTTCTGCGCGTAATCTGCTGCTTGCAAACAAAAAAACCACCGCTACCAGCGGTGGTTTGTTTGC
CGGATCAAGAGCTACCAACTCTTTTTCCGAAGGTAACTGGCTTCAGCAGAGCGCAGATACCAAATACTGT
TCTTCTAGTGTAGCCGTAGTTAGGCCACCACTTCAAGAACTCTGTAGCACCGCCTACATACCTCGCTCTG
CTAATCCTGTTACCAGTGGCTGCTGCCAGTGGCGATAAGTCGTGTCTTACCGGGTTGGACTCAAGACGAT
AGTTACCGGATAAGGCGCAGCGGTCGGGCTGAACGGGGGGTTCGTGCACACAGCCCAGCTTGGAGCGAAC
GACCTACACCGAACTGAGATACCTACAGCGTGAGCTATGAGAAAGCGCCACGCTTCCCGAAGGGAGAAAG
GCGGACAGGTATCCGGTAAGCGGCAGGGTCGGAACAGGAGAGCGCACGAGGGAGCTTCCAGGGGGAAACG
CCTGGTATCTTTATAGTCCTGTCGGGTTTCGCCACCTCTGACTTGAGCGTCGATTTTTGTGATGCTCGTC
AGGGGGGCGGAGCCTATGGAAA
