>Addgene plasmid #163580 | Dcp2 ΔH1 WD | depositor partial sequence | sequence record 317002 | insert sequence including restrictions sites
GAGCTCTCGTCGTAAGGCTGACACTGCAGAAGAAAAGTCATAATTTGAATACTAGCCGGTATGAAACTGT
GATTGATTAACCTGGGGTTACCTAAAGAGAACATAAGTAATACTCATGACAGAATCAAAACACAATACAA
AATTTATCCGAACCTCGGCCCGACTGCCGGCTCGCCGGGAAAGGGGACAACCGCTTCTATCCGTCGACTA
ACTTCATCGGCCCAATGGAAGCTATGATATGGGGATTTCCATTGAGCCGATAGCAATGTAGGGTAATACT
GTTGCGTATATAGTGATAGTTATTGAATTTTATTACCCTGCGGGAATATTGAGACATCACTAAGCACGAA
TTTTACGTCTGAGGAAAGTTGAATGATGGCAAAATAACCAGGAAAAACAAATATTGAATCCTTGTGAAGG
ATTCCACAGTTGTTTAATCCTCCTTAAGCTCACTTAGTATCAATTGTCTAAATAATATTGCTTTGAATCT
GAAAAAAATAAAAGTACCTTCGCATTAGACAATGTCACTGCCGCTACGACACGCATTGGAGAACGTTACT
TCTGTTGATAGAATTTTAGAGGACTTATTAGTACGTTTTATTATAAATTGTCCGAATGAAGATTTATCGA
GTGTCGAGAGAGAGTTATTTCATTTTGAAGAAGCCTCAGCGTTTTACACGGCTTTCATCAAATTGATGAA
TCCAACTTTACCCTCCCTAAAGATTAAATCATTTGCTCAATTGATCATAAAACTATGTCCTCTGGTTTGG
AAATGGGACATAAGAGTGGATGAGGCACTCCAGCAATTCTCCAAGTATAAGAAAAGTATACCGGTGAGGG
GCGCTGCCATATTTAACGAGAACCTGAGTAAAATTTTATTGGTACAGGGTACTGAATCGGATTCTTGGTC
ATTCCCAAGGGGGAAGATATCTAAAGATGAAAATGACATAGATTGTTGCATTAGAGAAGTGAAAGAAGAA
ATTGGTTTCGATTTGACGGACTATATTGACGACAACCAATTCATTGAAAGAAATATTCAAGGTAAAAATT
ACAAAATATTTTTGATATCTGGTGTTTCAGAAGTCTTCAATTTTAAACCTCAAGTTAGAAATGAAATTGA
TAAGATAGAATGGTTCGATTTTAAGAAAATTTCTAAAACAATGTACAAATCAAATATCAAGTATTATCTG
ATTAATTCCATGATGAGACCCTTATCAATGTGGTTAAGGCATCAGAGGCAAATAAAAAATGAAGATCAAT
TGAAATCCTATGCGGAAGAACAAGCGAAATTGTTGTTGGGTATCACTAAGGAGGAGCAGATTGATCCCGG
TAGAGAGTTGCTGAATATGTTACATACTGCAGTGCAAGCTAACAGTAATAATAATGCGGTCTCCAACGGA
CAGGTACCCTCGAGCCAAGAGCTTCAGCATTTGAAAGAGCAATCAGGAGAACACAACCAACAGAAGGATC
AGCAGTCATCGTTTTCTTCTCAACAACAACCTTCAATATTTCCATCTCTTTCTGAACCGTTTGCTAACAA
TAAGAATGTTATACCACCTACTATGCCAATGGCTAACGTATTCATGTCAAATCCTCAATTGTTTGCGACA
ATGAATGGCCAGCCTTTTGCACCTTTCCCATTTATGTTACCATTAACTAACAATAGTAATAGCGCTAACC
CTATTCCAACTCCGGTCCCCCCTAATTTTAATGCTCCTCCGAATCCGATGGCTTTTGGTGTTCCAAACAT
GCATAACCTTTCTGGACCAGCAGTATCTCAACCGTTTTCCTTGCCTCCTGCTCCTTTACCGAGGGACTCT
GGTTACAGCAGCTCCTCCCCTGGGCAGTTGTTAGATATACTAAATTCGAAAAAGCCTGACAGCAACGTGC
AATCAAGCAAAAAGCCAAAGCTTAAAATCTTACAGAGAGGAACGGACTTGAATTCAATCAAGCAAAACAA
TAATGATGAAACTGCTCATTCAAACTCTCAAGCTTTGCTAGATTTGTTGAAAAAACCAACATCATCGCAG
AAGATACACGCTTCCAAACCAGATACTTCCTTTTTACCAAATGACTCCGTATCTGGTATACAAGATGCAG
AATATGAAGATTTCGAGAGTAGTTCAGATGAAGAGGTGGAGACAGCTAGAGATGAAAGAAATTCATTGAA
TGTAGATATTGGGGTGAACGTTATGCCAAGCGAAAAAGACAGCCGAAGAAGTCAAAAGGAAAAACCAAGG
AACGACGCAAGCAAAACAAACTTGAACGCTTCTGCAGAATCTAATAGTGTAGAATGGGGGCCTGGTAAAT
CTTCACCCTCGACTCAGAGTAAACAGAATTCATCAGTAGGAATGCAGAATAAATATCGTCAAGAAATTCA
CATTGGTGATAGTGATGCATATGAAGTCTTCGAAAGCAGTTCTGACGAAGAAGATGGAAAAAAATTGGAA
GAACTGGAACAAACTCAAGACAACTCCAAATTAATTAGCCAAGATATTTTAAAAGAGAACAATTTCCAAG
ACGGTGAAGTGCCTCATAGAGATATGCCCACTGAAAGTAATAAATCTATAAACGAAACTGTCGGGTTATC
ATCAACAACAAATACTGTAAAAAAGGTACCCAAAGTTAAAATACTAAAACGAGGTGAAACCTTTGCCAGT
CTGGCGAATGATAAAAAAGCTTTTGATTCAAGCTCCAATGTGTCTTCATCAAAAGATTTATTACAGATGC
TAAGAAACCCAATTTCCTCTACTGTATCTTCAAATCAGCAATCACCAAAATCTCAACATCTAAGTGGGGA
TGAAGAAATCATGATGATGTTGAAGAGGAATTCTGTGTCAAAACCTCAAAATAGCGAAGAAAATGCATCA
ACTTCAAGTATAAACGATGCGAATGCAAGCGAACTTTTGGGAATGTTAAAACAAAAGGAAAAAGACATTA
CAGCACCAAAACAGCCCTATAATGTTGACTCATACTCGCAGAAAAATTCAGCTAAAGGATTGTTGAATAT
TTTGAAAAAGAACGACTCTACCGGGTACCCTCGCACTGAGGGTGGACCGTCAAGTGAAATGTCAACGTCA
ATGAAACGCAACGACGCTACAAATAATCAAGAATTAGATAAGAATTCAACAGAGTTATTAAACTACTTAA
AGCCCAAGCCTCTTAATGATGGGTATGAGAATATTTCAAATAAGGACAGTTCTCATGAATTACTGAATAT
ATTGCATGGTAATAAAAACAGCAGCGCCTTCAATAATAATGTATATGCAACTGACGGATATTCCTTGGCA
TCTGATAACAACGAAAATTCCTCAAATAAACTACTAAATATGCTGCAAAACAGGTCTAGTGCAATAAATG
AGCCCAACTTCGACGTCCGTTCGAATGGAACTTCAGGGTCTAATGAATTATTAAGCATTTTGCATAGGAA
GCGGATCC
